LOCUS       Exported 2308 bp ds-DNA circular SYN 13-MAY-2021
DEFINITION  Level 0 part. Terminator for the cpcG1 gene Synechocystis sp. PCC
            6803..
ACCESSION   .
VERSION     .
KEYWORDS    pC0.080
SOURCE      synthetic DNA construct
  ORGANISM  synthetic DNA construct
REFERENCE   1 (bases 1 to 2308)
  AUTHORS   Vasudevan R, Gale GAR, Schiavon AA, Puzorjov A, Malin J, Gillespie
            MD, Vavitsas K, Zulkower V, Wang B, Howe CJ, Lea-Smith DJ, McCormick
            AJ
  TITLE     CyanoGate: A Modular Cloning Suite for Engineering Cyanobacteria
            Based on the Plant MoClo Syntax.
  JOURNAL   Plant Physiol. 2019 May;180(1):39-55. doi: 10.1104/pp.18.01401. Epub
            2019 Feb 28.
  PUBMED    30819783
REFERENCE   2 (bases 1 to 2308)
  AUTHORS   .
  TITLE     Direct Submission
  JOURNAL   Exported May 13, 2021 from SnapGene Server 1.1.58
            http://www.snapgene.com
FEATURES             Location/Qualifiers
     source          1..2308
                     /organism="synthetic DNA construct"
                     /mol_type="other DNA"
     primer_bind     complement(24..42)
                     /label=pBRforEco
                     /note="pBR322 vectors, upsteam of EcoRI site, forward
                     primer"
     promoter        110..214
                     /gene="bla"
                     /label=AmpR promoter
     CDS             436..1227
                     /codon_start=1
                     /gene="aadA"
                     /product="aminoglycoside adenylyltransferase (Murphy,
                     1985)"
                     /label=SmR
                     /note="confers resistance to spectinomycin and
                     streptomycin"
                     /translation="MREAVIAEVSTQLSEVVGVIERHLEPTLLAVHLYGSAVDGGLKPH
                     SDIDLLVTVTVRLDETTRRALINDLLETSASPGESEILRAVEVTIVVHDDIIPWRYPAK
                     RELQFGEWQRNDILAGIFEPATIDIDLAILLTKAREHSVALVGPAAEELFDPVPEQDLF
                     EALNETLTLWNSPPDWAGDERNVVLTLSRIWYSAVTGKIAPKDVAADWAMERLPAQYQP
                     VILEARQAYLGQEEDRLASRADQLEEFVHYVKGEITKVVGK"
     rep_origin      1398..1986
                     /direction=RIGHT
                     /label=ori
                     /note="high-copy-number ColE1/pMB1/pBR322/pUC origin of
                     replication"
     primer_bind     1887..1906
                     /label=pBR322ori-F
                     /note="pBR322 origin, forward primer"
     primer_bind     2140..2157
                     /label=L4440
                     /note="L4440 vector, forward primer"
ORIGIN
        1 gtggctcttc agtggacgaa agggcctcgt gatacgccta tttttatagg ttaatgtcat
       61 gataataatg gtttcttaga cgtcaggtgg cacttttcgg ggaaatgtgc gcggaacccc
      121 tatttgttta tttttctaaa tacattcaaa tatgtatccg ctcatgagac aataaccctg
      181 ataaatgctt caataatatt gaaaaaggaa gagtatgcgc tcacgcaact ggtccagaac
      241 cttgaccgaa cgcagcggtg gtaacggcgc agtggcggtt ttcatggctt gttatgactg
      301 tttttttttg gggtacagtc tatgcctcgg gcatccaagc agcaagcgcg ttacgccgtg
      361 ggtcgatgtt tgatgttatg gagcagcaac gatgttacgc agcagggcag tcgccctaaa
      421 acaaagttaa acatcatgag ggaagcggtg atcgccgaag tatcgactca actatcagag
      481 gtagttggcg tcatcgagcg ccatctcgaa ccgacgttgc tggccgtaca tttgtacggc
      541 tccgcagtgg atggcggcct gaagccacac agcgatattg atttgctggt tacggtgacc
      601 gtaaggcttg atgaaacaac gcggcgagct ttgatcaacg accttttgga aacttcggct
      661 tcccctggag agagcgagat tctccgcgct gtagaagtca ccattgttgt gcacgacgac
      721 atcattccgt ggcgttatcc agctaagcgc gaactgcaat ttggagaatg gcagcgcaat
      781 gacattcttg caggtatctt cgagccagcc acgatcgaca ttgatctggc tatcttgctg
      841 acaaaagcaa gagaacatag cgttgccttg gtaggtccag cggcggagga actctttgat
      901 ccggttcctg aacaggatct atttgaggcg ctaaatgaaa ccttaacgct atggaactcg
      961 ccgcccgact gggctggcga tgagcgaaat gtagtgctta cgttgtcccg catttggtac
     1021 agcgcagtaa ccggcaaaat cgcgccgaag gatgtcgctg ccgactgggc aatggagcgc
     1081 ctgccggccc agtatcagcc cgtcatactt gaagctagac aggcttatct tggacaagaa
     1141 gaagatcgct tggcctcgcg cgcagatcag ttggaagaat ttgtccatta cgtaaaaggc
     1201 gagatcacca aggtagtcgg caaataactg tcagaccaag tttactcata tatactttag
     1261 attgatttaa aacttcattt ttaatttaaa aggatctagg tgaagatcct ttttgataat
     1321 ctcatgacca aaatccctta acgtgagttt tcgttccact gagcgtcaga ccccgtagaa
     1381 aagatcaaag gatcttcttg agatcctttt tttctgcgcg taatctgctg cttgcaaaca
     1441 aaaaaaccac cgctaccagc ggtggtttgt ttgccggatc aagagctacc aactcttttt
     1501 ccgaaggtaa ctggcttcag cagagcgcag ataccaaata ctgttcttct agtgtagccg
     1561 tagttaggcc accacttcaa gaactctgta gcaccgccta catacctcgc tctgctaatc
     1621 ctgttaccag tggctgctgc cagtggcgat aagtcgtgtc ttaccgggtt ggactcaaga
     1681 cgatagttac cggataaggc gcagcggtcg ggctgaacgg ggggttcgtg cacacagccc
     1741 agcttggagc gaacgaccta caccgaactg agatacctac agcgtgagct atgagaaagc
     1801 gccacgcttc ccgaagggag aaaggcggac aggtatccgg taagcggcag ggtcggaaca
     1861 ggagagcgca cgagggagct tccaggggga aacgcctggt atctttatag tcctgtcggg
     1921 tttcgccacc tctgacttga gcgtcgattt ttgtgatgct cgtcaggggg gcggagccta
     1981 tggaaaaacg ccagcaacgc ggccttttta cggttcctgg ccttttgctg gccttttgct
     2041 cacatgttct ttcctgcgtt atcccctgat tctgtggata accgtattac cgcctttgag
     2101 tgagctgata ccgctcgccg cagccgaacg accgagcgca gcgagtcagt gagcgaggaa
     2161 gcggaagagc gcccaatacg caaaccgcct ctccccgcgc gttggccgat tcattaatca
     2221 ctctgtggtc tcagcttaaa atcaaataat tgtttcgctg ggactgtttg ctagtccctt
     2281 ttttttggct atcgcttgag accacgaa
//
