[The description below was written by a language model from this plasmid's Addgene catalogue record and the feature table of its GenBank file.]
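Description:
pC0.080 is a Level 0 part plasmid from the CyanoGate modular cloning suite, a Golden Gate toolkit for engineering cyanobacteria that follows the plant MoClo syntax. It is built on the pICH41276 acceptor backbone and is a small circular construct of 2308 bp. It is maintained in E. coli through a high-copy ColE1/pUC-type origin of replication. Selection is by spectinomycin, conferred by the aadA aminoglycoside adenylyltransferase gene (SmR), which also gives streptomycin resistance. An AmpR (bla) promoter is annotated upstream of this coding sequence and presumably drives it. The remaining annotations are standard sequencing primer binding sites. There are no elements for replication, integration or expression in cyanobacteria, as expected for a part-storage vector.

The payload is TcpcG1, a 55 bp transcriptional terminator taken from the cpcG1 gene of Synechocystis sp. PCC 6803. The insert is not annotated in the feature table, which covers only backbone elements. The part was cloned using BpiI sites that were destroyed during assembly, the usual outcome when a Type IIS enzyme is used to domesticate a part into a Level 0 acceptor. In the MoClo scheme, such a part is later released with a second Type IIS enzyme, giving position-specific overhangs. This allows it to be combined in a fixed order with promoter and coding sequence parts into a Level 1 transcription unit. The record does not state the release enzyme or the overhangs.

pC0.080 therefore serves as a reusable native terminator module for building expression cassettes, and subsequently multigene constructs, intended for cyanobacterial hosts.
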