Addgene plasmid #119665: pC0.080
Purpose: Level 0 part. Terminator for the cpcG1 gene Synechocystis sp. PCC 6803.
Depositing lab: Alistair McCormick. Depositing organization: University of Edinburgh. Publication: CyanoGate: A Modular Cloning Suite for Engineering Cyanobacteria Based on the Plant MoClo Syntax. Vasudevan R, Gale GAR, Schiavon AA, Puzorjov A, Malin J, Gillespie MD, Vavitsas K, Zulkower V, Wang B, Howe CJ, Lea-Smith DJ, McCormick AJ. Plant Physiol. 2019 May;180(1):39-55. doi: 10.1104/pp.18.01401. Epub 2019 Feb 28. PubMed 30819783.
Backbone
  Vector backbone: pICH41276
  Backbone size w/o insert (bp): 2247
  Vector type: Synthetic Biology
Growth in bacteria
  Bacterial resistance: Spectinomycin, 50 μg/mL
  Growth temperature: 37°C
  Growth strain: DH5alpha
  Copy number: High Copy
Gene/Insert
  Gene/Insert name: TcpcG1
  Insert size (bp): 55
  Cloning method: Restriction Enzyme; 5′ cloning site BpiI (destroyed during cloning); 3′ cloning site BpiI (destroyed during cloning)
  Sequencing primers: 5′ ttgagtgagctgataccgct; 3′ GTCTCATGAGCGGATACATATTTGAATG
Terms and licenses: Academic/Nonprofit Terms; Industry Terms: Not Available to Industry
Depositor comments: Please visit https://www.biorxiv.org/content/10.1101/426700v1 for bioRxiv preprint.
How to cite: pC0.080 was a gift from Alistair McCormick (Addgene plasmid # 119665 ; http://n2t.net/addgene:119665 ; RRID:Addgene_119665)
