>Addgene plasmid #119665 | pC0.080 | depositor partial sequence | sequence record 226222 | insert
AAAATCAAATAATTGTTTCGCTGGGACTGTTTGCTAGTCCCTTTTTTTTGGCTAT
